>Addgene plasmid #53211 | pEntry Tshld-GFP | depositor full sequence | sequence record 82852 | pEntry Tshld-GFP sequence 4074 bps
CTTTCCTGCGTTATCCCCTGATTCTGTGGATAACCGTATTACCGCTAGCCAGGAAGAGTTTGTAGAAACG
CAAAAAGGCCATCCGTCAGGATGGCCTTCTGCTTAGTTTGATGCCTGGCAGTTTATGGCGGGCGTCCTGC
CCGCCACCCTCCGGGCCGTTGCTTCACAACGTTCAAATCCGCTCCCGGCGGATTTGTCCTACTCAGGAGA
GCGTTCACCGACAAACAACAGATAAAACGAAAGGCCCAGTCTTCCGACTGAGCCTTTCGTTTTATTTGAT
GCCTGGCAGTTCCCTACTCTCGCGTTAACGCTAGCATGGATCTCGGGCCCCAAATAATGATTTTATTTTG
ACTGATAGTGACCTGTTCGTTGCAACAAATTGATGAGCAATGCTTTTTTATAATGCCAACTTTGTACAAA
AAAGCAGGCTATGGACTACAAAGACGATGACGATAAAATGGCTTCCAGAATCCTCTGGCATGAGATGTGG
CATGAAGGCCTGGAAGAGGCATCTCGTTTGTACTTTGGGGAAAGGAACGTGAAAGGCATGTTTGAGGTGC
TGGAGCCCTTGCATGCTATGATGGAACGGGGCCCCCAGACTCTGAAGGAAACATCCTTTAATCAGGCCTA
TGGTCGAGATTTAATGGAGGCCCAAGAGTGGTGCAGGAAGTACATGAAATCAGGGAATGTCAAGGACCTC
CTCCAAGCCTGGGACCTCTATTATCATGTGTTCCGACGAATCTCAAAGGGTACCGGCGGCGGCAGCGGCG
GCGGCAGCGGCGGCGGCAGCGGCGGCGGCAGCATGCAGATCTTCGTGAAGACCCTGACTGGTAAGACCGG
CACCCTGGAGGTGGAGCCCAGTGACACCATCGAGAATGTCAAGGCAAAGATCCAAGATAAGGAAGGCATC
CCTGGCGGCGAGGGCAGGGGCTCCCTGCTGACCTGCGGCGACGTGGAGGAGAACCCCGGCCCCATGCTCG
AGATGGGAGTGCAGGTGGAAACCATCTCCCCAGGAGACGGGCGCACCTTCCCCAAGCGCGGCCAGACCTG
CGTGGTGCACTACACCGGGATGCTTGAAGATGGAAAGAAATTTGATTCCTCCCGGGACAGAAACAAGCCC
TTTAAGTTTATGCTAGGCAAGCAGGAGGTGATCCGAGGCTGGGAAGAAGGGGTTGCCCAGATGAGTGTGG
GTCAGAGAGCCAAACTGACTATATCTCCAGATTATGCCTATGGTGCCACTGGGCACCCAGGCATCATCCC
ACCACATGCCACTCTCGTCTTCGATGTGGAGCTTCTAAAACCGGAAGGTACCGGCGGCGGCAGCGGCGGC
GGCAGCGGCGGCGGCAGCGGCGGCGGCAGCGGTATCCCTCCAGATCAACAAAGATTGATCTTTGCCGGTA
AGCAGCTAGAAGACGGTAGAACGCTGTCTGATTACAACATTCAGAAGGAGTCCACCTTACATCTGGTCTT
GAGACTCCGCGGTGGTATGTACCCCTACGACGTGCCAGACTACGCGGAATTCATGGTGAGCAAGGGCGAG
GAGCTGTTCACCGGGGTGGTGCCCATCCTGGTCGAGCTGGACGGCGACGTAAACGGCCACAAGTTCAGCG
TGTCCGGCGAGGGCGAGGGCGATGCCACCTACGGCAAGCTGACCCTGAAGTTCATCTGCACCACCGGCAA
GCTGCCCGTGCCCTGGCCCACCCTCGTGACCACCCTGACCTACGGCGTGCAGTGCTTCAGCCGCTACCCC
GACCACATGAAGCAGCACGACTTCTTCAAGTCCGCCATGCCCGAAGGCTACGTCCAGGAGCGCACCATCT
TCTTCAAGGACGACGGCAACTACAAGACCCGCGCCGAGGTGAAGTTCGAGGGCGACACCCTGGTGAACCG
CATCGAGCTGAAGGGCATCGACTTCAAGGAGGACGGCAACATCCTGGGGCACAAGCTGGAGTACAACTAC
AACAGCCACAACGTCTATATCATGGCCGACAAGCAGAAGAACGGCATCAAGGTGAACTTCAAGATCCGCC
ACAACATCGAGGACGGCAGCGTGCAGCTCGCCGACCACTACCAGCAGAACACCCCCATCGGCGACGGCCC
CGTGCTGCTGCCCGACAACCACTACCTGAGCACCCAGTCCGCCCTGAGCAAAGACCCCAACGAGAAGCGC
GATCACATGGTCCTGCTGGAGTTCGTGACCGCCGCCGGGATCACTCTCGGCATGGACGAGCTGTACAAGT
AATCTAGAGACCCAGCTTTCTTGTACAAAGTTGGCATTATAAGAAAGCATTGCTTATCAATTTGTTGCAA
CGAACAGGTCACTATCAGTCAAAATAAAATCATTATTTGCCATCCAGCTGCAGCTCTGGCCCGTGTCTCA
AAATCTCTGATGTTACATTGCACAAGATAAAAATATATCATCATGAACAATAAAACTGTCTGCTTACATA
AACAGTAATACAAGGGGTGTTATGAGCCATATTCAACGGGAAACGTCGAGGCCGCGATTAAATTCCAACA
TGGATGCTGATTTATATGGGTATAAATGGGCTCGCGATAATGTCGGGCAATCAGGTGCGACAATCTATCG
CTTGTATGGGAAGCCCGATGCGCCAGAGTTGTTTCTGAAACATGGCAAAGGTAGCGTTGCCAATGATGTT
ACAGATGAGATGGTCAGACTAAACTGGCTGACGGAATTTATGCCTCTTCCGACCATCAAGCATTTTATCC
GTACTCCTGATGATGCATGGTTACTCACCACTGCGATCCCCGGAAAAACAGCATTCCAGGTATTAGAAGA
ATATCCTGATTCAGGTGAAAATATTGTTGATGCGCTGGCAGTGTTCCTGCGCCGGTTGCATTCGATTCCT
GTTTGTAATTGTCCTTTTAACAGCGATCGCGTATTTCGTCTCGCTCAGGCGCAATCACGAATGAATAACG
GTTTGGTTGATGCGAGTGATTTTGATGACGAGCGTAATGGCTGGCCTGTTGAACAAGTCTGGAAAGAAAT
GCATAAACTTTTGCCATTCTCACCGGATTCAGTCGTCACTCATGGTGATTTCTCACTTGATAACCTTATT
TTTGACGAGGGGAAATTAATAGGTTGTATTGATGTTGGACGAGTCGGAATCGCAGACCGATACCAGGATC
TTGCCATCCTATGGAACTGCCTCGGTGAGTTTTCTCCTTCATTACAGAAACGGCTTTTTCAAAAATATGG
TATTGATAATCCTGATATGAATAAATTGCAGTTTCATTTGATGCTCGATGAGTTTTTCTAATCAGAATTG
GTTAATTGGTTGTAACACTGGCAGAGCATTACGCTGACTTGACGGGACGGCGCAAGCTCATGACCAAAAT
CCCTTAACGTGAGTTTTCGTTCCACTGAGCGTCAGACCCCGTAGAAAAGATCAAAGGATCTTCTTGAGAT
CCTTTTTTTCTGCGCGTAATCTGCTGCTTGCAAACAAAAAAACCACCGCTACCAGCGGTGGTTTGTTTGC
CGGATCAAGAGCTACCAACTCTTTTTCCGAAGGTAACTGGCTTCAGCAGAGCGCAGATACCAAATACTGT
CCTTCTAGTGTAGCCGTAGTTAGGCCACCACTTCAAGAACTCTGTAGCACCGCCTACATACCTCGCTCTG
CTAATCCTGTTACCAGTGGCTGCTGCCAGTGGCGATAAGTCGTGTCTTACCGGGTTGGACTCAAGACGAT
AGTTACCGGATAAGGCGCAGCGGTCGGGCTGAACGGGGGGTTCGTGCACACAGCCCAGCTTGGAGCGAAC
GACCTACACCGAACTGAGATACCTACAGCGTGAGCTATGAGAAAGCGCCACGCTTCCCGAAGGGAGAAAG
GCGGACAGGTATCCGGTAAGCGGCAGGGTCGGAACAGGAGAGCGCACGAGGGAGCTTCCAGGGGGAAACG
CCTGGTATCTTTATAGTCCTGTCGGGTTTCGCCACCTCTGACTTGAGCGTCGATTTTTGTGATGCTCGTC
AGGGGGGCGGAGCCTATGGAAAAACGCCAGCAACGCGGCCTTTTTACGGTTCCTGGCCTTTTGCTGGCCT
TTTGCTCACATGTT
Features (pLannotate 1.2.2; 13 found; start..end, strand, type, name):
      1..46      +  rep_origin     RSF ori (fragment): Plasmids containing the RSF 1030 origin of replication can be propagated in E. coli cells that contain additional plasmids with compatible origins.
     73..100     -  terminator     rrnB T2 terminator: transcription terminator T2 from the E. coli rrnB gene
    232..275     +  terminator     rrnB T1 terminator: Escherichia coli rrnB; transcription terminator T1 from the E. coli rrnB gene
    331..430     +  protein_bind   attL1: mutant version of attL; recombination site for the Gateway® LR reaction LR Clonase™
    433..457     +  CDS            3xFLAG (fragment): three tandem FLAG® epitope tags
    470..748     +  CDS            FRB*: T2098L mutant of FKBP-rapamycin binding domain of human FRAP binds synthetic ligands such as AP21967
    836..913     +  CDS            UBIQ_LUMTE (fragment): Experimental evidence at protein level: Swiss-Prot protein existence level 1. Ubiquitin exists either covalently attached to another protein, or free (unanchored). When covalently bound, it is conjugated to target proteins via an isopeptide bond either as a monomer (monoubiquitin), a polymer linked via different Lys residues of the ubiquitin (polyubiquitin chains) or a linear polymer linked via the initiator Met of the ubiquitin (linear polyubiquitin chains). Polyubiquitin chains, when attached to a target protein, have different functions depending on the Lys residue of the ubiquitin that is
    983..1306    +  CDS            DD: destabilization domain that can be stabilized by Shield1 in the ProteoTuner™ system L106P mutant of FKBP12
   1361..1464    +  CDS            ubiquitin (fragment): Saccharomyces cerevisiae ubiquitin
   1523..2242    +  CDS            EGFP: the original enhanced GFP (Yang et al., 1996) mammalian codon-optimized
   2250..2349    -  protein_bind   attL2: mutant version of attL; recombination site for the Gateway® LR reaction LR Clonase™
   2472..3281    +  CDS            KanR: aminoglycoside phosphotransferase; aph(3')-Ia; confers resistance to kanamycin in bacteria or G418 (Geneticin®) in eukaryotes
   3424..4012    +  rep_origin     ori: high-copy-number ColE1/pMB1/pBR322/pUC origin of replication
