[The description below was written by a language model from this plasmid's Addgene catalogue record and pLannotate feature annotations shown in this document.]
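Description:
pEntry Tshld-GFP is a Gateway entry clone made by BP recombination between an attB-flanked PCR product encoding the Tshld system and the pDONR 201 donor vector. It is a bacterial shuttle intermediate of about 4.1 kb, maintained at high copy in E. coli through a ColE1/pUC-type origin and selected with kanamycin (KanR, aminoglycoside phosphotransferase). The insert of roughly 1.8 kb sits between attL1 and attL2, with rrnB T1 and T2 terminators upstream insulating it from read-through transcription. The record lists no promoter, so the cassette is not expressed from this plasmid. It is meant to be moved by an LR reaction into a destination vector that supplies a mammalian promoter.

The payload is a single open reading frame described as FLAG tag-FRB-UbN(I13G)-T2A-FKBP*-UbC-HA tag-GFP. The T2A peptide splits translation into two polypeptides. One is a FLAG-tagged FRB domain fused to an N-terminal ubiquitin fragment carrying I13G. The other is a mutant FKBP, annotated as the L106P destabilization domain, fused to a C-terminal ubiquitin fragment followed by HA-tagged EGFP. The feature annotation calls the FRB a T2098L variant, which the catalogue entry does not mention. By general split-ubiquitin logic, rapamycin-induced FRB–FKBP dimerization would reassemble ubiquitin so that cellular deubiquitinases cleave off the downstream protein, while the destabilized FKBP fusion is otherwise degraded unless ligand-stabilized. According to the depositor, titrating rapamycin or FK506 tunes the concentration of the protein of interest in mammalian cells. The protein is released in its native form, which suits studies of components of multimeric complexes. Here GFP serves as the reporter cargo.
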