Addgene plasmid #53211: pEntry Tshld-GFP
Purpose: pEntry Tshld-GFP is a product of BP recombination reaction between attB flanked Tshld system-encoded PCR product and pDonor 201 plasmid.
Depositing lab: Matthew Pratt. Depositing organization: University of Southern California. Publication: A Dual Small-Molecule Rheostat for Precise Control of Protein Concentration in Mammalian Cells. Lin YH, Pratt MR. Chembiochem. 2014 Mar 11. doi: 10.1002/cbic.201400006. PubMed 24615791.
Backbone
  Vector backbone: pDONR 201
  Backbone manufacturer: invitrogen
  Backbone size w/o insert (bp): 4470
  Total vector size (bp): 4073
  Modifications to backbone: Note that the insert was introduced by BP recombination.
Growth in bacteria
  Bacterial resistance: Kanamycin, 50 μg/mL
  Growth temperature: 37°C
  Growth strain: DH5alpha
  Copy number: High Copy
Gene/Insert
  Gene/Insert name: Tshld-GFP (alt name: FLAG tag-FRB-UbN(I13G)-T2A-FKBP*-UbC-HA tag-GFP)
  Insert size (bp): 1809
  Promoter: none
  Tag / fusion protein: Flag (N terminal on insert); HA (C terminal on insert); EGFP (C terminal on insert)
  Cloning method: Gateway Cloning
  Sequencing primers: 5′ TCGCGTTAACGCTAGCATGGATCTC; 3′ GTAACATCAGAGATTTTGAGACAC
Terms and licenses: Academic/Nonprofit Terms; Industry Terms: Not Available to Industry
Depositor comments: The Tshld system allows users to fine-tune the concentration of a protein of interest in mammalian cells by titrating the concentration of rapamycin or FK506. Unlike other post-translational techniques, the Tshld system releases its protein of interest in its native form, so it is highly attractive to be used in investigations of proteins involved in multimeric protein complexes.
How to cite: pEntry Tshld-GFP was a gift from Matthew Pratt (Addgene plasmid # 53211 ; http://n2t.net/addgene:53211 ; RRID:Addgene_53211)
