>Addgene plasmid #53211 | pEntry Tshld-GFP | addgene partial sequence | sequence record 83924 | pENTR1A-3 5'-GTAACATCAGAGATTTTGAGACAC-3'
GCTGGATGGCAAATAATGATTTTATTTTGACTGATAGTGACCTGTTCGTTGCAACAAATTGATAAGCAAT
GCTTTCTTATAATGCCAACTTTGTACAAGAAAGCTGGGTCTCTAGATTACTTGTACAGCTCGTCCATGCC
GAGAGTGATCCCGGCGGCGGTCACGAACTCCAGCAGGACCATGTGATCGCGCTTCTCGTTGGGGTCTTTG
CTCAGGGCGGACTGGGTGCTCAGGTAGTGGTTGTCGGGCAGCAGCACGGGGCCGTCGCCGATGGGGGTGT
TCTGCTGGTAGTGGTCGGCGAGCTGCACGCTGCCGTCCTCGATGTTGTGGCGGATCTTGAAGTTCACCTT
GATGCCGTTCTTCTGCTTGTCGGCCATGATATAGACGTTGTGGCTGTTGTAGTTGTACTCCAGCTTGTGC
CCCAGGATGTTGCCGTCCTCCTTGAAGTCGATGCCCTTCAGCTCGATGCGGTTCACCAGGGTGTCGCCCT
CGAACTTCACCTCGGCGCGGGTCTTGTAGTTGCCGTCGTCCTTGAAGAAGATGGTGCGCTCCTGGACGTA
GCCTTCGGGCATGGCGGACTTGAAGAAGTCGTGCTGCTTCATGTGGTCGGGGTAGCGGCTGAAGCACTGC
ACGCCGTAGGTCAGGGTGGTCACGAGGGTGGGCCAGGGCACGGGCAGCTTGCCGGTGGTGCAGATGAACT
TCAGGGTCAGCTTGCCGTAGGTGGCATCGCCCTCGCCCTCGCCGGACACGCTGAACTTGTGGCCGTTTAC
GTCGCCGTCCAGCTCGACCAGGATGGGCACCACCCCGGTGAACAGCTCCTCGCCCTTGCTCACCATGAAT
TCCGCGTAGTCTGGCACGTCGTAGGGGTACATACCACCGCGGAGTCTCAAGACCAGATGTAAGGTGGACT
CCTTCTGAATGTTGTAATCAGACAGCGTTCTACCGTCTTCTAGCTGCTTACCGGCAAAGATCAATCTTTG
TTGATCTGGAGGGATACCGCTGCCGCCGCCGCTGCCGCCGCCGCTGCCGCCGCCGCTGCCGCCGCCGGTA
CCTTCCGGTTTTA
