>Addgene plasmid #53211 | pEntry Tshld-GFP | addgene partial sequence | sequence record 83926 | pCR8_F1 5'-ttgatgcctggcagttccct-3'
GCATGGATCTCGGGCCCCAAATAATGATTTTATTTTGACTGATAGTGACCTGTTCGTTGCAACAAATTGA
TGAGCAATGCTTTTTTATAATGCCAACTTTGTACAAAAAAGCAGGCTATGGACTACAAAGACGATGACGA
TAAAATGGCTTCCAGAATCCTCTGGCATGAGATGTGGCATGAAGGCCTGGAAGAGGCATCTCGTTTGTAC
TTTGGGGAAAGGAACGTGAAAGGCATGTTTGAGGTGCTGGAGCCCTTGCATGCTATGATGGAACGGGGCC
CCCAGACTCTGAAGGAAACATCCTTTAATCAGGCCTATGGTCGAGATTTAATGGAGGCCCAAGAGTGGTG
CAGGAAGTACATGAAATCAGGGAATGTCAAGGACCTCCTCCAAGCCTGGGACCTCTATTATCATGTGTTC
CGACGAATCTCAAAGGGTACCGGCGGCGGCAGCGGCGGCGGCAGCGGCGGCGGCAGCGGCGGCGGCAGCA
TGCAGATCTTCGTGAAGACCCTGACTGGTAAGACCGGCACCCTGGAGGTGGAGCCCAGTGACACCATCGA
GAATGTCAAGGCAAAGATCCAAGATAAGGAAGGCATCCCTGGCGGCGAGGGCAGGGGCTCCCTGCTGACC
TGCGGCGACGTGGAGGAGAACCCCGGCCCCATGCTCGAGATGGGAGTGCAGGTGGAAACCATCTCCCCAG
GAGACGGGCGCACCTTCCCCAAGCGCGGCCAGACCTGCGTGGTGCACTACACCGGGATGCTTGAAGATGG
AAAGAAATTTGATTCCTCCCGGGACAGAAACAAGCCCTTTAAGTTTATGCTAGGCAAGCAGGAGGTGATC
CGAGGCTGGGAAGAAGGGGTTGCCCAGATGAGTGTGGGTCAGAGAGCCAAACTGACTATATCTCCAGATT
ATGCCTATGGTGCCACTGGGCACCCAGGCATCATCCCACCACATGCCACTCTCGTCTTCGATGTGGAGCT
TCTAAAACCGGAAGGTACCGGCGGCGGCAGCGGCGGCGGCAGCGGCGGCGGCAGCGGCGGCGGCAGCGGT
AT
