>Addgene plasmid #53211 | pEntry Tshld-GFP | addgene partial sequence | sequence record 83939 | EGFP-N 5'-CGTCGCCGTCCAGCTCGACCAG-3'
GGTGAACAGCTCCTCGCCCTTGCTCACCATGAATTCCGCGTAGTCTGGCACGTCGTAGGGGTACATACCA
CCGCGGAGTCTCAAGACCAGATGTAAGGTGGACTCCTTCTGAATGTTGTAATCAGACAGCGTTCTACCGT
CTTCTAGCTGCTTACCGGCAAAGATCAATCTTTGTTGATCTGGAGGGATACCGCTGCCGCCGCCGCTGCC
GCCGCCGCTGCCGCCGCCGCTGCCGCCGCCGGTACCTTCCGGTTTTAGAAGCTCCACATCGAAGACGAGA
GTGGCATGTGGTGGGATGATGCCTGGGTGCCCAGTGGCACCATAGGCATAATCTGGAGATATAGTCAGTT
TGGCTCTCTGACCCACACTCATCTGGGCAACCCCTTCTTCCCAGCCTCGGATCACCTCCTGCTTGCCTAG
CATAAACTTAAAGGGCTTGTTTCTGTCCCGGGAGGAATCAAATTTCTTTCCATCTTCAAGCATCCCGGTG
TAGTGCACCACGCAGGTCTGGCCGCGCTTGGGGAAGGTGCGCCCGTCTCCTGGGGAGATGGTTTCCACCT
GCACTCCCATCTCGAGCATGGGGCCGGGGTTCTCCTCCACGTCGCCGCAGGTCAGCAGGGAGCCCCTGCC
CTCGCCGCCAGGGATGCCTTCCTTATCTTGGATCTTTGCCTTGACATTCTCGATGGTGTCACTGGGCTCC
ACCTCCAGGGTGCCGGTCTTACCAGTCAGGGTCTTCACGAAGATCTGCATGCTGCCGCCGCCGCTGCCGC
CGCCGCTGCCGCCGCCGCTGCCGCCGCCGGTACCCTTTGAGATTCGTCGGAACACATGATAATAGAGGTC
CCAGGCTTGGAGGAGGTCCTTGACATTCCCTGATTTCATGTACTTCCTGCACCACTCTTGGGCCTCCATT
AAATCTCGACCATAGGCCTGATTAAAGGATGTTTCCTTCAGAGTCTGGGGGCCCCGTTCCATCATAGCAT
GCAAGGGCTCCAGCACCTCAAACATGCCTTTCACGTTCCTTTCCCCAAAGTACAAACGAGATGCCTCTTC
CAGGCCTTCATGCCACATCTCATGCCAGAGGATTCTGGAAGCCA
